>Addgene plasmid #51470 | iRFP-P4M-SidM | depositor full sequence | sequence record 78542 | iRFP-P4M-SidM sequence 5283 bps
TAGTTATTAATAGTAATCAATTACGGGGTCATTAGTTCATAGCCCATATATGGAGTTCCGCGTTACATAA
CTTACGGTAAATGGCCCGCCTGGCTGACCGCCCAACGACCCCCGCCCATTGACGTCAATAATGACGTATG
TTCCCATAGTAACGCCAATAGGGACTTTCCATTGACGTCAATGGGTGGAGTATTTACGGTAAACTGCCCA
CTTGGCAGTACATCAAGTGTATCATATGCCAAGTACGCCCCCTATTGACGTCAATGACGGTAAATGGCCC
GCCTGGCATTATGCCCAGTACATGACCTTATGGGACTTTCCTACTTGGCAGTACATCTACGTATTAGTCA
TCGCTATTACCATGGTGATGCGGTTTTGGCAGTACATCAATGGGCGTGGATAGCGGTTTGACTCACGGGG
ATTTCCAAGTCTCCACCCCATTGACGTCAATGGGAGTTTGTTTTGGCACCAAAATCAACGGGACTTTCCA
AAATGTCGTAACAACTCCGCCCCATTGACGCAAATGGGCGGTAGGCGTGTACGGTGGGAGGTCTATATAA
GCAGAGCTGGTTTAGTGAACCGTCAGATCCGCTAGCGCTACCGGTCGCCACCATGGCGGAAGGATCCGTC
GCCAGGCAGCCTGACCTCTTGACCTGCGACGATGAGCCGATCCATATCCCCGGTGCCATCCAACCGCATG
GACTGCTGCTCGCCCTCGCCGCCGACATGACGATCGTTGCCGGCAGCGACAACCTTCCCGAACTCACCGG
ACTGGCGATCGGCGCCCTGATCGGCCGCTCTGCGGCCGATGTCTTCGACTCGGAGACGCACAACCGTCTG
ACGATCGCCTTGGCCGAGCCCGGGGCGGCCGTCGGAGCACCGATCACTGTCGGCTTCACGATGCGAAAGG
ACGCAGGCTTCATCGGCTCCTGGCATCGCCATGATCAGCTCATCTTCCTCGAGCTCGAGCCTCCCCAGCG
GGACGTCGCCGAGCCGCAGGCGTTCTTCCGCCGCACCAACAGCGCCATCCGCCGCCTGCAGGCCGCCGAA
ACCTTGGAAAGCGCCTGCGCCGCCGCGGCGCAAGAGGTGCGGAAGATTACCGGCTTCGATCGGGTGATGA
TCTATCGCTTCGCCTCCGACTTCAGCGGCGAAGTGATCGCAGAGGATCGGTGCGCCGAGGTCGAGTCAAA
ACTAGGCCTGCACTATCCTGCCTCAACCGTGCCGGCGCAGGCCCGTCGGCTCTATACCATCAACCCGGTA
CGGATCATTCCCGATATCAATTATCGGCCGGTGCCGGTCACCCCAGACCTCAATCCGGTCACCGGGCGGC
CGATTGATCTTAGCTTCGCCATCCTGCGCAGCGTCTCGCCCGTCCATCTGGAATTCATGCGCAACATAGG
CATGCACGGCACGATGTCGATCTCGATTTTGCGCGGCGAGCGACTGTGGGGATTGATCGTTTGCCATCAC
CGAACGCCGTACTACGTCGATCTCGATGGCCGCCAAGCCTGCGAGCTAGTCGCCCAGGTTCTGGCCTGGC
AGATCGGCGTGATGGAAGAGTCCGGACTCAGATCTCGAGCTCAAGCTTCGAATTCTGCAGTCGACGGTGG
TAGTGCTTCCGGACTCAGATCCACGGCAAGCACGGAAAACTTTAAAAATGTTAAAGAAAAATATCAGCAA
ATGCGAGGTGATGCTTTAAAAACAGAAATCCTGGCTGATTTCAAGGATAAACTGGCTGAAGCTACCGATG
AACAGAGCCTTAAGCAAATTGTTGCTGAATTGAAAAGTAAAGATGAATATAGAATTTTGGCTAAGGGGCA
AGGGTTAACAACCCAGCTTTTAGGGTTAAAGACAAGTTCAGTGTCTTCATTTGAGAAAATGGTTGAGGAA
ACAAGAGAAAGTATTAAGTCTCAAGAAAGACAAACCATTAAGATAAAATAAGGATCCACCGGATCTAGAT
AACTGATCATAATCAGCCATACCACATTTGTAGAGGTTTTACTTGCTTTAAAAAACCTCCCACACCTCCC
CCTGAACCTGAAACATAAAATGAATGCAATTGTTGTTGTTAACTTGTTTATTGCAGCTTATAATGGTTAC
AAATAAAGCAATAGCATCACAAATTTCACAAATAAAGCATTTTTTTCACTGCATTCTAGTTGTGGTTTGT
CCAAACTCATCAATGTATCTTAACGCGTAAATTGTAAGCGTTAATATTTTGTTAAAATTCGCGTTAAATT
TTTGTTAAATCAGCTCATTTTTTAACCAATAGGCCGAAATCGGCAAAATCCCTTATAAATCAAAAGAATA
GACCGAGATAGGGT
[37 nt withheld, positions 2325-2361]
AAAGAACGTGGACTCCAACGTCAAAGG
[49 nt withheld, positions 2389-2437]
T
[91 nt withheld, positions 2439-2529]
G
[124 nt withheld, positions 2531-2654]
CAGGTGGCACTTTTCGGGGAAATGTGCGCGGAACCCCTATTTGTTTATTTTTCTAAATACATTCAAATAT
GTATCCGCTCATGAGACAATAACCCTGATAAATGCTTCAATAATATTGAAAAAGGAAGAGTCCTGAGGCG
GAAAGAACCAGCTGTGGAATGTGTGTCAGTTAGGGTGTGGAAAGTCCCCAGGCTCCCCAGCAGGCAGAAG
TATGCAAAGCATGCATCTCAATTAGTCAGCAACCAGGTGTGGAAAGTCCCCAGGCTCCCCAGCAGGCAGA
AGTATGCAAAGCATGCATCTCAATTAGTCAGCAACCATAGTCCCGCCCCTAACTCCGCCCATCCCGCCCC
TAACTCCGCCCAGTTCCGCCCATTCTCCGCCCCATGGCTGACTAATTTTTTTTATTTATGCAGAGGCCGA
GGCCGCCTCGGCCTCTGAGCTATTCCAGAAGTAGTGAGGAGGCTTTTTTGGAGGCCTAGGCTTTTGCAAA
GATCGATCAAGAGACAGGATGAGGATCGTTTCGCATGATTGAACAAGATGGATTGCACGCAGGTTCTCCG
GCCGCTTGGGTGGAGAGGCTATTCGGCTATGACTGGGCACAACAGACAATCGGCTGCTCTGATGCCGCCG
TGTTCCGGCTGTCAGCGCAGGGGCGCCCGGTTCTTTTTGTCAAGACCGACCTGTCCGGTGCCCTGAATGA
ACTGCAAGACGAGGCAGCGCGGCTATCGTGGCTGGCCACGACGGGCGTTCCTTGCGCAGCTGTGCTCGAC
GTTGTCACTGAAGCGGGAAGGGACTGGCTGCTATTGGGCGAAGTGCCGGGGCAGGATCTCCTGTCATCTC
ACCTTGCTCCTGCCGAGAAAGTATCCATCATGGCTGATGCAATGCGGCGGCTGCATACGCTTGATCCGGC
TACCTGCCCATTCGACCACCAAGCGAAACATCGCATCGAGCGAGCACGTACTCGGATGGAAGCCGGTCTT
GTCGATCAGGATGATCTGGACGAAGAGCATCAGGGGCTCGCGCCAGCCGAACTGTTCGCCAGGCTCAAGG
CGAGCATGCCCGACGGCGAGGATCTCGTCGTGACCCATGGCGATGCCTGCTTGCCGAATATCATGGTGGA
AAATGGCCGCTTTTCTGGATTCATCGACTGTGGCCGGCTGGGTGTGGCGGACCGCTATCAGGACATAGCG
TTGGCTACCCGTGATATTGCTGAAGAGCTTGGCGGCGAATGGGCTGACCGCTTCCTCGTGCTTTACGGTA
TCGCCGCTCCCGATTCGCAGCGCATCGCCTTCTATCGCCTTCTTGACGAGTTCTTCTGAGCGGGACTCTG
GGGTTCGAAATGACCGACCAAGCGACGCCCAACCTGCCATCACGAGATTTCGATTCCACCGCCGCCTTCT
ATGAAAGGTTGGGCTTCGGAATCGTTTTCCGGGACGCCGGCTGGATGATCCTCCAGCGCGGGGATCTCAT
GCTGGAGTTCTTCGCCCACCCTAGGGGGAGGCTAACTGAAACACGGAAGGAGACAATACCGGAAGGAACC
CGCGCTATGACGGCAATAAAAAGACAGAATAAAACGCACGGTGTTGGGTCGTTTGTTCATAAACGCGGGG
TTCGGTCCCAGGGCTGGCACTCTGTCGATACCCCACCGAGACCCCATTGGGGCCAATACGCCCGCGTTTC
TTCCTTTTCCCCACCCCACCCCCCAAGTTCGGGTGAAGGCCCAGGGCTCGCAGCCAACGTCGGGGCGGCA
GGCCCTGCCATAGCCTCAGGTTACTCATATATACTTTAGATTGATTTAAAACTTCATTTTTAATTTAAAA
GGATCTAGGTGAAGATCCTTTTTGATAATCTCATGACCAAAATCCCTTAACGTGAGTTTTCGTTCCACTG
AGCGTCAGACCCCGTAGAAAAGATCAAAGGATCTTCTTGAGATCCTTTTTTTCTGCGCGTAATCTGCTGC
TTGCAAACAAAAAAACCACCGCTACCAGCGGTGGTTTGTTTGCCGGATCAAGAGCTACCAACTCTTTTTC
CGAAGGTAACTGGCTTCAGCAGAGCGCAGATACCAAATACTGTCCTTCTAGTGTAGCCGTAGTTAGGCCA
CCACTTCAAGAACTCTGTAGCACCGCCTACATACCTCGCTCTGCTAATCCTGTTACCAGTGGCTGCTGCC
AGTGGCGATAAGTCGTGTCTTACCGGGTTGGACTCAAGACGATAGTTACCGGATAAGGCGCAGCGGTCGG
GCTGAACGGGGGGTTCGTGCACACAGCCCAGCTTGGAGCGAACGACCTACACCGAACTGAGATACCTACA
GCGTGAGCTATGAGAAAGCGCCACGCTTCCCGAAGGGAGAAAGGCGGACAGGTATCCGGTAAGCGGCAGG
GTCGGAACAGGAGAGCGCACGAGGGAGCTTCCAGGGGGAAACGCCTGGTATCTTTATAGTCCTGTCGGGT
TTCGCCACCTCTGACTTGAGCGTCGATTTTTGTGATGCTCGTCAGGGGGGCGGAGCCTATGGAAAAACGC
CAGCAACGCGGCCTTTTTACGGTTCCTGGCCTTTTGCTGGCCTTTTGCTCACATGTTCTTTCCTGCGTTA
TCCCCTGATTCTGTGGATAACCGTATTACCGCCATGCAT
Features (pLannotate 1.2.2; 15 found; start..end, strand, type, name):
     61..364     +  enhancer       CMV enhancer: human cytomegalovirus immediate early enhancer
    365..568     +  promoter       CMV promoter: human cytomegalovirus (CMV) immediate early promoter
    613..1560    +  CDS            iRFP713: iRFP713 is a basic (constitutively fluorescent) near ir fluorescent protein published in 2011, derived from Rhodopseudomonas palustris. It has low acid sensitivity. It requires the cofactor biliverdin for fluorescence.
   1561..1608    +  misc_feature   MCS (fragment): multiple cloning site
   1633..1938    +  CDS            P4M: high-affinity phosphatidylinositol 4-phosphate binding module of SidM (DrrA) from Legionella pneumophila (Hammond et al., 2014)
   1964..2048    +  CDS            large T antigen (fragment): large T antigen from SV40 (simian virus 40)
   2071..2192    +  polyA_signal   SV40 poly(A) signal: SV40 polyadenylation signal
   2226..2654    -  rep_origin     f1 ori (sequence partly withheld): f1 bacteriophage origin of replication; arrow indicates direction of (+) strand synthesis
   2681..2785    +  promoter       AmpR promoter: bla
   2787..3144    +  promoter       SV40 promoter: SV40 enhancer and early promoter
   3179..3973    +  CDS            NeoR/KanR: aminoglycoside phosphotransferase from Tn5; aph(3')-II (or nptII); confers resistance to neomycin, kanamycin, and G418 (Geneticin®)
   3994..4146    +  CDS            ble (fragment): BLE_KLEPN - Experimental evidence at protein level: Swiss-Prot protein existence level 1. Binding protein with a strong affinity to the bleomycin family of antibiotics. Binds to CL990; an antimitotic-antibiotic compound. From Klebsiella pneumoniae.
   4205..4252    +  polyA_signal   HSV TK poly(A) signal: herpes simplex virus thymidine kinase polyadenylation signal (Cole and Stacy, 1985)
   4343..4359    -  polyA_signal   bGH poly(A) signal (fragment): bovine growth hormone polyadenylation signal
   4581..5169    +  rep_origin     ori: high-copy-number ColE1/pMB1/pBR322/pUC origin of replication
