[The description below was written by a language model from this plasmid's Addgene catalogue record and pLannotate feature annotations shown in this document.]
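Description:
iRFP-P4M-SidM is a mammalian expression plasmid of about 5.3 kb that encodes a genetically encoded biosensor for the lipid phosphatidylinositol 4-phosphate (PtdIns4P). It is built on a Clontech-style fluorescent-protein backbone recorded as piRFP-N1. In the annotated sequence, however, the fluorescent protein lies upstream of the multiple cloning site remnant and the insert, which agrees with the catalogue entry listing iRFP as an N-terminal tag. The plasmid replicates at high copy in E. coli from a ColE1/pUC-type origin and also carries an f1 phage origin. A single NeoR/KanR (Tn5 aminoglycoside phosphotransferase) gene serves for selection in both hosts. It is driven by a bacterial bla-type promoter for kanamycin selection in bacteria and by the SV40 enhancer/early promoter for G418 selection in mammalian cells, and it ends at an HSV TK polyadenylation signal. The short ble, SV40 large T antigen and bGH poly(A) fragments in the feature table appear to be backbone remnants or annotation matches rather than functional parts.

The expression cassette uses the human CMV immediate-early enhancer and promoter to drive iRFP713, a near-infrared fluorescent protein derived from a Rhodopseudomonas palustris bacteriophytochrome that needs biliverdin as a cofactor. This is joined through the residual polylinker to P4M, the high-affinity PtdIns4P-binding module comprising residues 546–647 of the Legionella pneumophila effector SidM (DrrA), cloned between SalI and XbaI. An SV40 polyadenylation signal terminates the transcript. In transfected cells the fusion localises to membranes containing PtdIns4P, allowing live-cell imaging of this lipid at the Golgi and in other cellular pools. The far-red emission leaves the visible channels free for other fluorescent markers.
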