Addgene plasmid #51470: iRFP-P4M-SidM
Purpose: Biosensor for PtdIns4P
Depositing lab: Tamas Balla. Depositing organization: National Institute of Child Health and Human Development (NICHD). Publication: A novel probe for phosphatidylinositol 4-phosphate reveals multiple pools beyond the Golgi. Hammond GR, Machner MP, Balla T. J Cell Biol. 2014 Apr 7. 10.1083/jcb.201312072 PubMed 24711504.
Backbone
  Vector backbone: piRFP-N1
  Backbone manufacturer: Clontech
  Vector type: Mammalian Expression
  Selectable markers: Neomycin (select with G418)
Growth in bacteria
  Bacterial resistance: Kanamycin, 50 μg/mL
  Growth temperature: 37°C
  Growth strain: DH5alpha
  Copy number: High Copy
Gene/Insert
  Gene/Insert name: P4M-SidM(546-647)
  Species: Legionella pneumophila
  Insert size (bp): 321
  GenBank ID: DQ845395.1
  Promoter: CMV
  Tag / fusion protein: iRFP (N terminal on insert)
  Cloning method: Restriction Enzyme; 5′ cloning site SalI (not destroyed); 3′ cloning site XbaI (not destroyed)
  Sequencing primers: 5′ CMV-F; 3′ SV40-R
Terms and licenses: Academic/Nonprofit Terms; Industry Terms: Not Available to Industry
How to cite: iRFP-P4M-SidM was a gift from Tamas Balla (Addgene plasmid # 51470 ; http://n2t.net/addgene:51470 ; RRID:Addgene_51470)
