>Addgene plasmid #51470 | iRFP-P4M-SidM | addgene partial sequence | sequence record 81890 | SV40pA-R 5'-GAAATTTGTGATGCTATTGC-3'
GTTAACAACAACAATTGCATTCATTTTATGTTTCAGGTTCAGGGGGAGGTGTGGGAGGTTTTTTAAAGCA
AGTAAAACCTCTACAAATGTGGTATGGCTGATTATGATCAGTTATCTAGATCCGGTGGATCCTTATTTTA
TCTTAATGGTTTGTCTTTCTTGAGACTTAATACTTTCTCTTGTTTCCTCAACCATTTTCTCAAATGAAGA
CACTGAACTTGTCTTTAACCCTAAAAGCTGGGTTGTTAACCCTTGCCCCTTAGCCAAAATTCTATATTCA
TCTTTACTTTTCAATTCAGCAACAATTTGCTTAAGGCTCTGTTCATCGGTAGCTTCAGCCAGTTTATCCT
TGAAATCAGCCAGGATTTCTGTTTTTAAAGCATCACCTCGCATTTGCTGATATTTTTCTTTAACATTTTT
AAAGTTTTCCGTGCTTGCCGTGGATCTGAGTCCGGAAGCACTACCACCGTCGACTGCAGAATTCGAAGCT
TGAGCTCGAGATCTGAGTCCGGACTCTTCCATCACGCCGATCTGCCAGGCCAGAACCTGGGCGACTAGCT
CGCAGGCTTGGCGGCCATCGAGATCGACGTAGTACGGCGTTCGGTGATGGCAAACGATCAATCCCCACAG
TCGCTCGCCGCGCAAAATCGAGATCGACATCGTGCCGTGCATGCCTATGTTGCGCATGAATTCCAGATGG
ACGGGCGAGACGCTGCGCAGGATGGCGAAGCTAAGATCAATCGGCCGCCCGGTGACCGGATTGAGGTCTG
GGGTGACCGGCACCGGCCGATAATTGATATCGGGAATGATCCGTACCGGGTTGATGGTATAGAGCCGACG
GGCCTGCGCCGGCACGGTTGAGGCAGGATAGTGCAGGCCTAGTTT
